>Addgene plasmid #138139 | STEME-3 | addgene full sequence | sequence record 311725 | Addgene NGS Result
CAAGCTAATTCGAGCTCGGTACCTGACCCGGTCGTGCCCCTCTCTAGAGATAATGAGCATTGCATGTCTA
AGTTATAAAAAATTACCACATATTTTTTTTGTCACACTTGTTTGAAGTGCAGTTTATCTATCTTTATACA
TATATTTAAACTTTACTCTACGAATAATATAATCTATAGTACTACAATAATATCAGTGTTTTAGAGAATC
ATATAAATGAACAGTTAGACATGGTCTAAAGGACAATTGAGTATTTTGACAACAGGACTCTACAGTTTTA
TCTTTTTAGTGTGCATGTGTTCTCCTTTTTTTTTGCAAATAGCTTCACCTATATAATACTTCATCCATTT
TATTAGTACATCCATTTAGGGTTTAGGGTTAATGGTTTTTATAGACTAATTTTTTTAGTACATCTATTTT
ATTCTATTTTAGCCTCTAAATTAAGAAAACTAAAACTCTATTTTAGTTTTTTTATTTAATAATTTAGATA
TAAAATAGAATAAAATAAAGTGACTAAAAATTAAACAAATACCCTTTAAGAAATTAAAAAAACTAAGGAA
ACATTTTTCTTGTTTCGAGTAGATAATGCCAGCCTGTTAAACGCCGTCGACGAGTCTAACGGACACCAAC
CAGCGAACCAGCAGCGTCGCGTCGGGCCAAGCGAAGCAGACGGCACGGCATCTCTGTCGCTGCCTCTGGA
CCCCTCTCGATCGAGAGTTCCGCTCCACCGTTGGACTTGCTCCGCTGTCGGCATCCAGAAATTGCGTGGC
GGAGCGGCAGACGTGAGCCGGCACGGCAGGCGGCCTCCTCCTCCTCTCACGGCACCGGCAGCTACGGGGG
ATTCCTTTCCCACCGCTCCTTCGCTTTCCCTTCCTCGCCCGCCGTAATAAATAGACACCCCCTCCACACC
CTCTTTCCCCAACCTCGTGTTGTTCGGAGCGCACACACACACAACCAGATCTCCCCCAAATCCACCCGTC
GGCACCTCCGCTTCAAGGTACGCCGCTCGTCCTCCCCCCCCCCCCCTCTCTACCTTCTCTAGATCGGCGT
TCCGGTCCATGGTTAGGGCCCGGTAGTTCTACTTCTGTTCATGTTTGTGTTAGATCCGTGTTTGTGTTAG
ATCCGTGCTGCTAGCGTTCGTACACGGATGCGACCTGTACGTCAGACACGTTCTGATTGCTAACTTGCCA
GTGTTTCTCTTTGGGGAATCCTGGGATGGCTCTAGCCGTTCCGCAGACGGGATCGATTTCATGATTTTTT
TTGTTTCGTTGCATAGGGTTTGGTTTGCCCTTTTCCTTTATTTCAATATATGCCGTGCACTTGTTTGTCG
GGTCATCTTTTCATGCTTTTTTTTGTCTTGGTTGTGATGATGTGGTCTGGTTGGGCGGTCGTTCTAGATC
GGAGTAGAATTAATTCTGTTTCAAACTACCTGGTGGATTTATTAATTTTGGATCTGTATGTGTGTGCCAT
ACATATTCATAGTTACGAATTGAAGATGATGGATGGAAATATCGATCTAGGATAGGTATACATGTTGATG
CGGGTTTTACTGATGCATATACAGAGATGCTTTTTGTTCGCTTGGTTGTGATGATGTGGTGTGGTTGGGC
GGTCGTTCATTCGTTCTAGATCGGAGTAGAATACTGTTTCAAACTACCTGGTGTATTTATTAATTTTGGA
ACTGTATGTGTGTGTCATACATCTTCATAGTTACGAGTTTAAGATGGATGGAAATATCGATCTAGGATAG
GTATACATGTTGATGTGGGTTTTACTGATGCATATACATGATGGCATATGCAGCATCTATTCATATGCTC
TAACCTTGAGTACCTATCTATTATAATAAACAAGTATGTTTTATAATTATTTTGATCTTGATATACTTGG
ATGATGGCATATGCAGCAGCTATATGTGGATTTTTTTAGCCCTGCCTTCATACGCTATTTATTTGCTTGG
TACTGTTTCTTTTGTCGATGCTCACCCTGTTGTTTGGTGTTACTTCTGCAAAGCTTATGGAGGCCAGCCC
GGCTAGCGGCCCAAGGCATCTCATGGACCCGCACATCTTCACCAGCAACTTCAACAACGGCATCGGCAGG
CACAAGACCTACTTGTGCTACGAGGTGGAGAGGCTCGACAACGGAACCTCCGTGAAGATGGACCAACACA
GGGGGTTCCTCCACAACCAAGCCAAGAACCTCCTCTGCGGCTTCTACGGCAGGCACGCCGAGTTGAGGTT
CCTCGACTTGGTGCCATCCCTCCAACTCGATCCAGCCCAAATCTACCGCGTGACCTGGTTCATCTCCTGG
TCCCCATGCTTCTCCTGGGGTTGCGCCGGCGAGGTTCGGGCTTTCCTCCAAGAAAACACCCACGTCCGCC
TCCGCATTTTCGCCGCCAGGATCTATGATTACGACCCTCTCTACAAGGAGGCCCTCCAGATGCTGCGGGA
CGCCGGTGCTCAGGTGAGTATCATGACCTACGACGAGTTCAAGCACTGCTGGGACACCTTCGTTGACCAC
CAGGGCTGCCCATTCCAACCATGGGACGGTCTGGATGAACACAGCCAAGCCTTGTCCGGCAGGCTCCGGG
CCATCCTCCAAAACCAGGGGAACTCCGGGAGCGAGACGCCAGGCACCTCCGAGTCGGCCACCCCAGAATC
TTCCGGCGGATCTTCTGGAGGATCTAGCGGCTCCGAGACACCAGGAACATCCGAATCCGCTACACCAGAG
TCTTCTGGAGGATCTAGCGGAGGATCTTCCGAGGTGGAGTTCTCTCACGAGTATTGGATGAGGCACGCTC
TTACACTTGCTAAGAGAGCTTGGGACGAAAGAGAAGTGCCAGTTGGCGCCGTTCTTGTGCATAATAATAG
GGTGATCGGCGAGGGTTGGAATAGACCAATTGGAAGGCATGATCCAACAGCTCACGCAGAGATTATGGCT
CTCAGACAAGGCGGCCTCGTTATGCAGAACTACAGGCTCATTGACGCTACACTCTACGTGACACTCGAAC
CTTGCGTTATGTGCGCCGGAGCTATGATTCATTCTAGGATTGGCAGGGTCGTGTTTGGAGCTAGGGACGC
TAAAACAGGAGCCGCCGGATCTCTTATGGACGTGTTGCATCATCCAGGCATGAACCATAGGGTGGAGATT
ACAGAGGGCATTCTTGCAGACGAGTGCGCTGCTCTTCTTTCCGATTTCTTCAGGATGAGAAGGCAGGAGA
TTAAGGCCCAGAAGAAGGCTCAGTCTTCTACAGATAGCGGAGGATCTTCCGGAGGATCTAGCGGCTCCGA
GACACCAGGAACATCCGAAAGCGCTACACCAGAATCTAGCGGAGGCTCTTCCGGAGGATCTTCTGAAGTG
GAGTTCTCCCACGAGTATTGGATGAGGCACGCTCTTACACTTGCTAAAAGGGCTAGGGACGAAAGGGAAG
TTCCAGTTGGAGCTGTTCTCGTGCTCAATAACAGGGTGATTGGCGAGGGTTGGAATAGAGCCATTGGACT
CCATGATCCAACAGCTCACGCAGAGATTATGGCTCTTAGACAAGGCGGCCTCGTTATGCAGAATTACAGA
CTCATCGACGCCACACTCTACGTTACCTTCGAACCTTGCGTTATGTGCGCCGGAGCTATGATCCATTCTA
GGATTGGCAGGGTCGTGTTCGGCGTTAGAAACGCTAAGACAGGAGCTGCAGGCTCTCTTATGGACGTTCT
TCATTACCCAGGCATGAATCATAGAGTGGAGATCACAGAAGGCATTCTTGCAGACGAGTGCGCAGCTCTC
CTTTGCTATTTCTTCAGGATGCCGAGGCAAGTTTTCAACGCTCAGAAGAAGGCCCAGTCTTCTACAGATT
CCGGCGGATCTTCTGGAGGATCTAGCGGCTCCGAGACACCAGGAACATCCGAATCCGCTACACCAGAGTC
TTCTGGAGGATCTAGCGGAGGATCTGACAAGAAGTACTCGATCGGCCTCGCCATTGGGACTAACTCTGTT
GGCTGGGCCGTGATCACCGACGAGTACAAGGTGCCCTCAAAGAAGTTCAAGGTCCTGGGCAACACCGATC
GGCATTCCATCAAGAAGAATCTCATTGGCGCTCTCCTGTTCGACAGCGGCGAGACGGCTGAGGCTACGCG
GCTCAAGCGCACCGCCCGCAGGCGGTACACGCGCAGGAAGAATCGCATCTGCTACCTGCAGGAGATTTTC
TCCAACGAGATGGCGAAGGTTGACGATTCTTTCTTCCACAGGCTGGAGGAGTCATTCCTCGTGGAGGAGG
ATAAGAAGCACGAGCGGCATCCAATCTTCGGCAACATTGTCGACGAGGTTGCCTACCACGAGAAGTACCC
TACGATCTACCATCTGCGGAAGAAGCTCGTGGACTCCACAGATAAGGCGGACCTCCGCCTGATCTACCTC
GCTCTGGCCCACATGATTAAGTTCAGGGGCCATTTCCTGATCGAGGGGGATCTCAACCCGGACAATAGCG
ATGTTGACAAGCTGTTCATCCAGCTCGTGCAGACGTACAACCAGCTCTTCGAGGAGAACCCCATTAATGC
GTCAGGCGTCGACGCGAAGGCTATCCTGTCCGCTAGGCTCTCGAAGTCTCGGCGCCTCGAGAACCTGATC
GCCCAGCTGCCGGGCGAGAAGAAGAACGGCCTGTTCGGGAATCTCATTGCGCTCAGCCTGGGGCTCACGC
CCAACTTCAAGTCGAATTTCGATCTCGCTGAGGACGCCAAGCTGCAGCTCTCCAAGGACACATACGACGA
TGACCTGGATAACCTCCTGGCCCAGATCGGCGATCAGTACGCGGACCTGTTCCTCGCTGCCAAGAATCTG
TCGGACGCCATCCTCCTGTCTGATATTCTCAGGGTGAACACCGAGATTACGAAGGCTCCGCTCTCAGCCT
CCATGATCAAGCGCTACGACGAGCACCATCAGGATCTGACCCTCCTGAAGGCGCTGGTCAGGCAGCAGCT
CCCCGAGAAGTACAAGGAGATCTTCTTCGATCAGTCGAAGAACGGCTACGCTGGGTACATTGACGGCGGG
GCCTCTCAGGAGGAGTTCTACAAGTTCATCAAGCCGATTCTGGAGAAGATGGACGGCACGGAGGAGCTGC
TGGTGAAGCTCAATCGCGAGGACCTCCTGAGGAAGCAGCGGACATTCGATAACGGCAGCATCCCACACCA
GATTCATCTCGGGGAGCTGCACGCTATCCTGAGGAGGCAGGAGGACTTCTACCCTTTCCTCAAGGATAAC
CGCGAGAAGATCGAGAAGATTCTGACTTTCAGGATCCCGTACTACGTCGGCCCACTCGCTAGGGGCAACT
CCCGCTTCGCTTGGATGACCCGCAAGTCAGAGGAGACGATCACGCCGTGGAACTTCGAGGAGGTGGTCGA
CAAGGGCGCTAGCGCTCAGTCGTTCATCGAGAGGATGACGAATTTCGACAAGAACCTGCCAAATGAGAAG
GTGCTCCCTAAGCACTCGCTCCTGTACGAGTACTTCACAGTCTACAACGAGCTGACTAAGGTGAAGTATG
TGACCGAGGGCATGAGGAAGCCGGCTTTCCTGTCTGGGGAGCAGAAGAAGGCCATCGTGGACCTCCTGTT
CAAGACCAACCGGAAGGTCACGGTTAAGCAGCTCAAGGAGGACTACTTCAAGAAGATTGAGTGCTTCGAT
TCGGTCGAGATCTCTGGCGTTGAGGACCGCTTCAACGCCTCCCTGGGGACCTACCACGATCTCCTGAAGA
TCATTAAGGATAAGGACTTCCTGGACAACGAGGAGAATGAGGATATCCTCGAGGACATTGTGCTGACACT
CACTCTGTTCGAGGACCGGGAGATGATCGAGGAGCGCCTGAAGACTTACGCCCATCTCTTCGATGACAAG
GTCATGAAGCAGCTCAAGAGGAGGAGGTACACCGGCTGGGGGAGGCTGAGCAGGAAGCTCATCAACGGCA
TTCGGGACAAGCAGTCCGGGAAGACGATCCTCGACTTCCTGAAGAGCGATGGCTTCGCGAACCGCAATTT
CATGCAGCTGATTCACGATGACAGCCTCACATTCAAGGAGGATATCCAGAAGGCTCAGGTGAGCGGCCAG
GGGGACTCGCTGCACGAGCATATCGCGAACCTCGCTGGCTCGCCAGCTATCAAGAAGGGGATTCTGCAGA
CCGTGAAGGTTGTGGACGAGCTGGTGAAGGTCATGGGCAGGCACAAGCCTGAGAACATCGTCATTGAGAT
GGCCCGGGAGAATCAGACCACGCAGAAGGGCCAGAAGAACTCACGCGAGAGGATGAAGAGGATCGAGGAG
GGCATTAAGGAGCTGGGGTCCCAGATCCTCAAGGAGCACCCGGTGGAGAACACGCAGCTGCAGAATGAGA
AGCTCTACCTGTACTACCTCCAGAATGGCCGCGATATGTATGTGGACCAGGAGCTGGATATTAACAGGCT
CAGCGATTACGACGTCGATCATATCGTTCCACAGTCATTCCTGAAGGATGACTCCATTGACAACAAGGTC
CTCACCAGGTCGGACAAGAACCGGGGCAAGTCTGATAATGTTCCTTCAGAGGAGGTCGTTAAGAAGATGA
AGAACTACTGGCGCCAGCTCCTGAATGCCAAGCTGATCACGCAGCGGAAGTTCGATAACCTCACAAAGGC
TGAGAGGGGCGGGCTCTCTGAGCTGGACAAGGCGGGCTTCATCAAGAGGCAGCTGGTCGAGACACGGCAG
ATCACTAAGCACGTTGCGCAGATTCTCGACTCACGGATGAACACTAAGTACGATGAGAATGACAAGCTGA
TCCGCGAGGTGAAGGTCATCACCCTGAAGTCAAAGCTCGTCTCCGACTTCAGGAAGGATTTCCAGTTCTA
CAAGGTTCGGGAGATCAACAATTACCACCATGCCCATGACGCGTACCTGAACGCGGTGGTCGGCACAGCT
CTGATCAAGAAGTACCCAAAGCTCGAGAGCGAGTTCGTGTACGGGGACTACAAGGTTTACGATGTGAGGA
AGATGATCGCCAAGTCGGAGCAGGAGATTGGCAAGGCTACCGCCAAGTACTTCTTCTACTCTAACATTAT
GAATTTCTTCAAGACAGAGATCACTCTGGCCAATGGCGAGATCCGGAAGCGCCCCCTCATCGAGACGAAC
GGCGAGACGGGGGAGATCGTGTGGGACAAGGGCAGGGATTTCGCGACCGTCAGGAAGGTTCTCTCCATGC
CACAAGTGAATATCGTCAAGAAGACAGAGGTCCAGACTGGCGGGTTCTCTAAGGAGTCAATTCTGCCTAA
GCGGAACAGCGACAAGCTCATCGCCCGCAAGAAGGACTGGGATCCGAAGAAGTACGGCGGGTTCGACAGC
CCCACTGTGGCCTACTCGGTCCTGGTTGTGGCGAAGGTTGAGAAGGGCAAGTCCAAGAAGCTCAAGAGCG
TGAAGGAGCTGCTGGGGATCACGATTATGGAGCGCTCCAGCTTCGAGAAGAACCCGATCGATTTCCTGGA
GGCGAAGGGCTACAAGGAGGTGAAGAAGGACCTGATCATTAAGCTCCCCAAGTACTCACTCTTCGAGCTG
GAGAACGGCAGGAAGCGGATGCTGGCTTCCGCTGGCGAGCTGCAGAAGGGGAACGAGCTGGCTCTGCCGT
CCAAGTATGTGAACTTCCTCTACCTGGCCTCCCACTACGAGAAGCTCAAGGGCAGCCCCGAGGACAACGA
GCAGAAGCAGCTGTTCGTCGAGCAGCACAAGCATTACCTCGACGAGATCATTGAGCAGATTTCCGAGTTC
TCCAAGCGCGTGATCCTGGCCGACGCGAATCTGGATAAGGTCCTCTCCGCGTACAACAAGCACCGCGACA
AGCCAATCAGGGAGCAGGCTGAGAATATCATTCATCTCTTCACCCTGACGAACCTCGGCGCCCCTGCTGC
TTTCAAGTACTTCGACACAACTATCGATCGCAAGAGGTACACAAGCACTAAGGAGGTCCTGGACGCGACC
CTCATCCACCAGTCGATTACCGGCCTCTACGAGACGCGCATCGACCTGTCTCAGCTCGGGGGCGACAAGC
GGCCAGCGGCGACGAAGAAGGCGGGGCAGGCGAAGAAGAAGAAGGAATTCGAGGGCAGAGGAAGTCTTCT
AACATGCGGTGACGTGGAGGAGAATCCCGGCCCTACCAACCTGTCCGACATCATCGAGAAGGAGACGGGC
AAGCAACTCGTGATCCAGGAGAGCATCCTCATGCTGCCAGAGGAGGTGGAGGAGGTCATCGGCAACAAGC
CAGAGTCCGACATCCTGGTGCACACCGCCTACGACGAGTCCACCGACGAGAACGTCATGCTCCTGACCAG
CGACGCCCCAGAGTACAAGCCATGGGCCCTCGTCATCCAGGACAGCAACGGGGAGAACAAGATCAAGATG
CTGTCGGGGGGGAGCCCAAAGAAGAAGCGGAAGGTGGAGGGCAGAGGAAGTCTTCTAACATGCGGTGACG
TGGAGGAGAATCCCGGCCCTACCAACCTGTCCGACATCATCGAGAAGGAGACGGGCAAGCAACTCGTGAT
CCAGGAGAGCATCCTCATGCTGCCAGAGGAGGTGGAGGAGGTCATCGGCAACAAGCCAGAGTCCGACATC
CTGGTGCACACCGCCTACGACGAGTCCACCGACGAGAACGTCATGCTCCTGACCAGCGACGCCCCAGAGT
ACAAGCCATGGGCCCTCGTCATCCAGGACAGCAACGGGGAGAACAAGATCAAGATGCTGTCGGGGGGGAG
CCCAAAGAAGAAGCGGAAGGTGTAGACCGGTGGTACGCTGAAATCACCAGTCTCTCTCTACAAATCTATC
TCTCTCTATTTTCTCCATAAATAATGTGTGAGTAGTTTCCCGATAAGGGAAATTAGGGTTCTTATAGGGT
TTCGCTCATGTGTTGAGCATATAAGAAACCCTTAGTATGTATTTGTATTTGTAAAATACTTCTATCAATA
AAATTTCTAATTCCTAAAACCAAAATCCAGTACTAAAATCCAGATCTCCTAAAGTCCCTATAGATCTTTG
TCGTGAATATAAACCAGACACGAGACGACTAAACCTGGAGCCCAGACGCCGTTCGAAGCTAGAAGTACCG
CTTAGGCAGGAGGCCGTTAGGGAAAAGATGCTAAGGCAGGGTTGGTTACGTTGACTCCCCCGTAGGTTTG
GTTTAAATATGATGAAGTGGACGGAAGGAAGGAGGAAGACAAGGAAGGATAAGGTTGCAGGCCCTGTGCA
AGGTAAGAAGATGGAAATTTGATAGAGGTACGCTACTATACTTATACTATACGCTAAGGGAATGCTTGTA
TTTATACCCTATACCCCCTAATAACCCCTTATCAATTTAAGAAATAATCCGCATAAGCCCCCGCTTAAAA
ATTGGTATCAGAGCCATGAATAGGTCTATGACCAAAACTCAAGAGGATAAAACCTCACCAAAATACGAAA
GAGTTCTTAACTCTAAAGATAAAAGATCTTTCAAGATCAAAACTAGTTCCCTCACACCGGTGACGGGGAT
CGCATGCGATATCTCGAGATCTAGCTTGGCGTAATCATGGTCATAGCTGTTTCCTGTGTGAAATTGTTAT
CCGCTCACAATTCCACACAACATACGAGCCGGAAGCATAAAGTGTAAAGCCTGGGGTGCCTAATGAGTGA
GCTAACTCACATTAATTGCGTTGCGCTCACTGCCCGCTTTCCAGTCGGGAAACCTGTCGTGCCAGCTGCA
TTAATGAATCGGCCAACGCGCGGGGAGAGGCGGTTTGCGTATTGGGCGCTCTTCCGCTTCCTCGCTCACT
GACTCGCTGCGCTCGGTCGTTCGGCTGCGGCGAGCGGTATCAGCTCACTCAAAGGCGGTAATACGGTTAT
CCACAGAATCAGGGGATAACGCAGGAAAGAACATGTGAGCAAAAGGCCAGCAAAAGGCCAGGAACCGTAA
AAAGGCCGCGTTGCTGGCGTTTTTCCATAGGCTCCGCCCCCCTGACGAGCATCACAAAAATCGACGCTCA
AGTCAGAGGTGGCGAAACCCGACAGGACTATAAAGATACCAGGCGTTTCCCCCTGGAAGCTCCCTCGTGC
GCTCTCCTGTTCCGACCCTGCCGCTTACCGGATACCTGTCCGCCTTTCTCCCTTCGGGAAGCGTGGCGCT
TTCTCATAGCTCACGCTGTAGGTATCTCAGTTCGGTGTAGGTCGTTCGCTCCAAGCTGGGCTGTGTGCAC
GAACCCCCCGTTCAGCCCGACCGCTGCGCCTTATCCGGTAACTATCGTCTTGAGTCCAACCCGGTAAGAC
ACGACTTATCGCCACTGGCAGCAGCCACTGGTAACAGGATTAGCAGAGCGAGGTATGTAGGCGGTGCTAC
AGAGTTCTTGAAGTGGTGGCCTAACTACGGCTACACTAGAAGAACAGTATTTGGTATCTGCGCTCTGCTG
AAGCCAGTTACCTTCGGAAAAAGAGTTGGTAGCTCTTGATCCGGCAAACAAACCACCGCTGGTAGCGGTG
GTTTTTTTGTTTGCAAGCAGCAGATTACGCGCAGAAAAAAAGGATCTCAAGAAGATCCTTTGATCTTTTC
TACGGGGTCTGACGCTCAGTGGAACGAAAACTCACGTTAAGGGATTTTGGTCATGAGATTATCAAAAAGG
ATCTTCACCTAGATCCTTTTAAATTAAAAATGAAGTTTTAAATCAATCTAAAGTATATATGAGTAAACTT
GGTCTGACAGTTACCAATGCTTAATCAGTGAGGCACCTATCTCAGCGATCTGTCTATTTCGTTCATCCAT
AGTTGCCTGACTCCCCGTCGTGTAGATAACTACGATACGGGAGGGCTTACCATCTGGCCCCAGTGCTGCA
ATGATACCGCGAGACCCACGCTCACCGGCTCCAGATTTATCAGCAATAAACCAGCCAGCCGGAAGGGCCG
AGCGCAGAAGTGGTCCTGCAACTTTATCCGCCTCCATCCAGTCTATTAATTGTTGCCGGGAAGCTAGAGT
AAGTAGTTCGCCAGTTAATAGTTTGCGCAACGTTGTTGCCATTGCTACAGGCATCGTGGTGTCACGCTCG
TCGTTTGGTATGGCTTCATTCAGCTCCGGTTCCCAACGATCAAGGCGAGTTACATGATCCCCCATGTTGT
GCAAAAAAGCGGTTAGCTCCTTCGGTCCTCCGATCGTTGTCAGAAGTAAGTTGGCCGCAGTGTTATCACT
CATGGTTATGGCAGCACTGCATAATTCTCTTACTGTCATGCCATCCGTAAGATGCTTTTCTGTGACTGGT
GAGTACTCAACCAAGTCATTCTGAGAATAGTGTATGCGGCGACCGAGTTGCTCTTGCCCGGCGTCAATAC
GGGATAATACCGCGCCACATAGCAGAACTTTAAAAGTGCTCATCATTGGAAAACGTTCTTCGGGGCGAAA
ACTCTCAAGGATCTTACCGCTGTTGAGATCCAGTTCGATGTAACCCACTCGTGCACCCAACTGATCTTCA
GCATCTTTTACTTTCACCAGCGTTTCTGGGTGAGCAAAAACAGGAAGGCAAAATGCCGCAAAAAAGGGAA
TAAGGGCGACACGGAAATGTTGAATACTCATACTCTTCCTTTTTCAATATTATTGAAGCATTTATCAGGG
TTATTGTCTCATGAGCGGATACATATTTGAATGTATTTAGAAAAATAAACAAATAGGGGTTCCGCGCACA
TTTCCCCGAAAAGTGCCACCTGCCAGTGC
Features (pLannotate 1.2.2; 14 found; start..end, strand, type, name):
     24..2010    +  promoter       Ubi promoter: maize polyubiquitin gene promoter
   2017..2613    +  CDS            APOBEC3A: ABC3A_HUMAN - Experimental evidence at protein level: Swiss-Prot protein existence level 1. DNA deaminase (cytidine deaminase) with restriction activity against viruses, foreign DNA and mobility of retrotransposons. Exhibits antiviral activity against adeno-associated virus (AAV) and human T- cell leukemia virus type 1 (HTLV-1) and may inhibit the mobility of LTR and non-LTR retrotransposons. Selectively targets single-stranded DNA and can deaminate both methylcytosine and cytosine in foreign DNA. Can induce somatic hypermutation in the nuclear and mitochondrial DNA. May also play a role in th
   2761..3234    +  CDS            tadA (fragment): TADA_ECOLI - Also known as yfhC. Experimental evidence at protein level: Swiss-Prot protein existence level 1. Catalyzes the deamination of adenosine to inosine at the wobble position 34 of tRNA(Arg2). Essential for cell viability. From Escherichia coli (strain K12).
   3355..3846    +  CDS            tadA: TADA_ECOLI - Also known as yfhC. Experimental evidence at protein level: Swiss-Prot protein existence level 1. Catalyzes the deamination of adenosine to inosine at the wobble position 34 of tRNA(Arg2). Essential for cell viability. From Escherichia coli (strain K12).
   3946..8046    +  CDS            cas9: CAS9_STRP1 - Also known as csn1 From Streptococcus pyogenes serotype M1.
   8491..8739    +  CDS            UGI: UNGI_BPPB2 - Experimental evidence at protein level: Swiss-Prot protein existence level 1. This protein binds specifically and reversibly to the host uracil-DNA glycosylase, preventing removal of uracil residues from PBS2 DNA by the host uracil-excision repair system. From Bacillus phage PBS2 (Bacteriophage PBS2).
   8830..9006    +  polyA_signal   CaMV poly(A) signal: cauliflower mosaic virus polyadenylation signal
   9582..9604    -  protein_bind   lac operator (fragment): The lac repressor binds to the lac operator to inhibit transcription in E. coli. This inhibition can be relieved by adding lactose or isopropyl-β-D-thiogalactopyranoside (IPTG). lac repressor encoded by lacI
   9608..9638    -  promoter       lac promoter: promoter for the E. coli lac operon
   9653..9674    -  protein_bind   CAP binding site: CAP binding activates transcription in the presence of cAMP. E. coli catabolite activator protein
   9687..9779    -  CDS            lacI (fragment): lac repressor; lacI; The lac repressor binds to the lac operator to inhibit transcription in E. coli. This inhibition can be relieved by adding lactose or isopropyl-β-D-thiogalactopyranoside (IPTG).
   9962..10550   -  rep_origin     ori: high-copy-number ColE1/pMB1/pBR322/pUC origin of replication
  10721..11581   -  CDS            AmpR: β-lactamase; bla; confers resistance to ampicillin, carbenicillin, and related antibiotics
  11582..11686   -  promoter       AmpR promoter: bla
