[The description below was written by a language model from this plasmid's Addgene catalogue record and pLannotate feature annotations shown in this document.]
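Description:
STEME-3 is a plant expression plasmid built on the pJIT163 backbone, designed to deliver a dual cytosine and adenine base editor for transient expression in rice protoplasts. It is propagated in E. coli as a high-copy plasmid through a ColE1/pUC-type origin and selected with ampicillin via the β-lactamase gene and its native promoter. Remnants of the lac promoter/operator region, a CAP binding site and a lacI fragment are carried over from the cloning backbone and have no evident role in the plant payload. No plant selectable marker and no guide RNA cassette are annotated, so the guide RNA is presumably provided from a separate construct.

The payload is a single synthetic open reading frame driven by the maize polyubiquitin (Ubi) promoter and terminated by the cauliflower mosaic virus poly(A) signal. It fuses, in order, the human cytidine deaminase APOBEC3A, a wild-type E. coli TadA, the evolved adenosine deaminase TadA7.10, and a Streptococcus pyogenes Cas9 nickase. This is followed by two T2A-UGI-NLS units. The T2A peptides cause ribosomal skipping, so the uracil glycosylase inhibitor is released as free, nuclear-localised protein rather than remaining attached to the editor. The feature table annotates only one UGI copy, although an unannotated gap between Cas9 and that UGI could hold the first unit.

When directed to a target, the nickase exposes single-stranded DNA on which APOBEC3A converts C to U and the TadA pair converts A to inosine. UGI blocks uracil excision, favouring simultaneous C-to-T and A-to-G outcomes.
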