Addgene plasmid #138139: STEME-3
Purpose: Targeted simultaneous C-to-T and A-to-G in rice protoplasts
Depositing lab: Caixia Gao. Depositing organization: Institute of Genetics and Developmental Biology, Chinese Academy of Sciences.
Backbone
  Vector backbone: pJIT163
  Vector type: Plant Expression
Growth in bacteria
  Bacterial resistance: Ampicillin, 100 μg/mL
  Growth temperature: 37°C
  Growth strain: DH5alpha
  Copy number: High Copy
Gene/Insert
  Gene/Insert name: APOBEC3A-wtTadA-TadA7.10-nCas9-2X(T2A-UGI-NLS)
  Species: Synthetic
  Cloning method: Gibson Cloning
Terms and licenses: Academic/Nonprofit Terms; Industry Terms: Not Available to Industry
How to cite: STEME-3 was a gift from Caixia Gao (Addgene plasmid # 138139 ; http://n2t.net/addgene:138139 ; RRID:Addgene_138139)
