>Addgene plasmid #138139 | STEME-3 | depositor partial sequence | sequence record 266631 | APOBEC3A-wtTadA-TadA7.10-nCas9-2X(T2A-UGI-NLS)
ATGGAGGCCAGCCCGGCTAGCGGCCCAAGGCATCTCATGGACCCGCACATCTTCACCAGCAACTTCAACA
ACGGCATCGGCAGGCACAAGACCTACTTGTGCTACGAGGTGGAGAGGCTCGACAACGGAACCTCCGTGAA
GATGGACCAACACAGGGGGTTCCTCCACAACCAAGCCAAGAACCTCCTCTGCGGCTTCTACGGCAGGCAC
GCCGAGTTGAGGTTCCTCGACTTGGTGCCATCCCTCCAACTCGATCCAGCCCAAATCTACCGCGTGACCT
GGTTCATCTCCTGGTCCCCATGCTTCTCCTGGGGTTGCGCCGGCGAGGTTCGGGCTTTCCTCCAAGAAAA
CACCCACGTCCGCCTCCGCATTTTCGCCGCCAGGATCTATGATTACGACCCTCTCTACAAGGAGGCCCTC
CAGATGCTGCGGGACGCCGGTGCTCAGGTGAGTATCATGACCTACGACGAGTTCAAGCACTGCTGGGACA
CCTTCGTTGACCACCAGGGCTGCCCATTCCAACCATGGGACGGTCTGGATGAACACAGCCAAGCCTTGTC
CGGCAGGCTCCGGGCCATCCTCCAAAACCAGGGGAACTCCGGGAGCGAGACGCCAGGCACCTCCGAGTCG
GCCACCCCAGAATCTTCCGGCGGATCTTCTGGAGGATCTAGCGGCTCCGAGACACCAGGAACATCCGAAT
CCGCTACACCAGAGTCTTCTGGAGGATCTAGCGGAGGATCTTCCGAGGTGGAGTTCTCTCACGAGTATTG
GATGAGGCACGCTCTTACACTTGCTAAGAGAGCTTGGGACGAAAGAGAAGTGCCAGTTGGCGCCGTTCTT
GTGCATAATAATAGGGTGATCGGCGAGGGTTGGAATAGACCAATTGGAAGGCATGATCCAACAGCTCACG
CAGAGATTATGGCTCTCAGACAAGGCGGCCTCGTTATGCAGAACTACAGGCTCATTGACGCTACACTCTA
CGTGACACTCGAACCTTGCGTTATGTGCGCCGGAGCTATGATTCATTCTAGGATTGGCAGGGTCGTGTTT
GGAGCTAGGGACGCTAAAACAGGAGCCGCCGGATCTCTTATGGACGTGTTGCATCATCCAGGCATGAACC
ATAGGGTGGAGATTACAGAGGGCATTCTTGCAGACGAGTGCGCTGCTCTTCTTTCCGATTTCTTCAGGAT
GAGAAGGCAGGAGATTAAGGCCCAGAAGAAGGCTCAGTCTTCTACAGATAGCGGAGGATCTTCCGGAGGA
TCTAGCGGCTCCGAGACACCAGGAACATCCGAAAGCGCTACACCAGAATCTAGCGGAGGCTCTTCCGGAG
GATCTTCTGAAGTGGAGTTCTCCCACGAGTATTGGATGAGGCACGCTCTTACACTTGCTAAAAGGGCTAG
GGACGAAAGGGAAGTTCCAGTTGGAGCTGTTCTCGTGCTCAATAACAGGGTGATTGGCGAGGGTTGGAAT
AGAGCCATTGGACTCCATGATCCAACAGCTCACGCAGAGATTATGGCTCTTAGACAAGGCGGCCTCGTTA
TGCAGAATTACAGACTCATCGACGCCACACTCTACGTTACCTTCGAACCTTGCGTTATGTGCGCCGGAGC
TATGATCCATTCTAGGATTGGCAGGGTCGTGTTCGGCGTTAGAAACGCTAAGACAGGAGCTGCAGGCTCT
CTTATGGACGTTCTTCATTACCCAGGCATGAATCATAGAGTGGAGATCACAGAAGGCATTCTTGCAGACG
AGTGCGCAGCTCTCCTTTGCTATTTCTTCAGGATGCCGAGGCAAGTTTTCAACGCTCAGAAGAAGGCCCA
GTCTTCTACAGATTCCGGCGGATCTTCTGGAGGATCTAGCGGCTCCGAGACACCAGGAACATCCGAATCC
GCTACACCAGAGTCTTCTGGAGGATCTAGCGGAGGATCTGACAAGAAGTACTCGATCGGCCTCGCCATTG
GGACTAACTCTGTTGGCTGGGCCGTGATCACCGACGAGTACAAGGTGCCCTCAAAGAAGTTCAAGGTCCT
GGGCAACACCGATCGGCATTCCATCAAGAAGAATCTCATTGGCGCTCTCCTGTTCGACAGCGGCGAGACG
GCTGAGGCTACGCGGCTCAAGCGCACCGCCCGCAGGCGGTACACGCGCAGGAAGAATCGCATCTGCTACC
TGCAGGAGATTTTCTCCAACGAGATGGCGAAGGTTGACGATTCTTTCTTCCACAGGCTGGAGGAGTCATT
CCTCGTGGAGGAGGATAAGAAGCACGAGCGGCATCCAATCTTCGGCAACATTGTCGACGAGGTTGCCTAC
CACGAGAAGTACCCTACGATCTACCATCTGCGGAAGAAGCTCGTGGACTCCACAGATAAGGCGGACCTCC
GCCTGATCTACCTCGCTCTGGCCCACATGATTAAGTTCAGGGGCCATTTCCTGATCGAGGGGGATCTCAA
CCCGGACAATAGCGATGTTGACAAGCTGTTCATCCAGCTCGTGCAGACGTACAACCAGCTCTTCGAGGAG
AACCCCATTAATGCGTCAGGCGTCGACGCGAAGGCTATCCTGTCCGCTAGGCTCTCGAAGTCTCGGCGCC
TCGAGAACCTGATCGCCCAGCTGCCGGGCGAGAAGAAGAACGGCCTGTTCGGGAATCTCATTGCGCTCAG
CCTGGGGCTCACGCCCAACTTCAAGTCGAATTTCGATCTCGCTGAGGACGCCAAGCTGCAGCTCTCCAAG
GACACATACGACGATGACCTGGATAACCTCCTGGCCCAGATCGGCGATCAGTACGCGGACCTGTTCCTCG
CTGCCAAGAATCTGTCGGACGCCATCCTCCTGTCTGATATTCTCAGGGTGAACACCGAGATTACGAAGGC
TCCGCTCTCAGCCTCCATGATCAAGCGCTACGACGAGCACCATCAGGATCTGACCCTCCTGAAGGCGCTG
GTCAGGCAGCAGCTCCCCGAGAAGTACAAGGAGATCTTCTTCGATCAGTCGAAGAACGGCTACGCTGGGT
ACATTGACGGCGGGGCCTCTCAGGAGGAGTTCTACAAGTTCATCAAGCCGATTCTGGAGAAGATGGACGG
CACGGAGGAGCTGCTGGTGAAGCTCAATCGCGAGGACCTCCTGAGGAAGCAGCGGACATTCGATAACGGC
AGCATCCCACACCAGATTCATCTCGGGGAGCTGCACGCTATCCTGAGGAGGCAGGAGGACTTCTACCCTT
TCCTCAAGGATAACCGCGAGAAGATCGAGAAGATTCTGACTTTCAGGATCCCGTACTACGTCGGCCCACT
CGCTAGGGGCAACTCCCGCTTCGCTTGGATGACCCGCAAGTCAGAGGAGACGATCACGCCGTGGAACTTC
GAGGAGGTGGTCGACAAGGGCGCTAGCGCTCAGTCGTTCATCGAGAGGATGACGAATTTCGACAAGAACC
TGCCAAATGAGAAGGTGCTCCCTAAGCACTCGCTCCTGTACGAGTACTTCACAGTCTACAACGAGCTGAC
TAAGGTGAAGTATGTGACCGAGGGCATGAGGAAGCCGGCTTTCCTGTCTGGGGAGCAGAAGAAGGCCATC
GTGGACCTCCTGTTCAAGACCAACCGGAAGGTCACGGTTAAGCAGCTCAAGGAGGACTACTTCAAGAAGA
TTGAGTGCTTCGATTCGGTCGAGATCTCTGGCGTTGAGGACCGCTTCAACGCCTCCCTGGGGACCTACCA
CGATCTCCTGAAGATCATTAAGGATAAGGACTTCCTGGACAACGAGGAGAATGAGGATATCCTCGAGGAC
ATTGTGCTGACACTCACTCTGTTCGAGGACCGGGAGATGATCGAGGAGCGCCTGAAGACTTACGCCCATC
TCTTCGATGACAAGGTCATGAAGCAGCTCAAGAGGAGGAGGTACACCGGCTGGGGGAGGCTGAGCAGGAA
GCTCATCAACGGCATTCGGGACAAGCAGTCCGGGAAGACGATCCTCGACTTCCTGAAGAGCGATGGCTTC
GCGAACCGCAATTTCATGCAGCTGATTCACGATGACAGCCTCACATTCAAGGAGGATATCCAGAAGGCTC
AGGTGAGCGGCCAGGGGGACTCGCTGCACGAGCATATCGCGAACCTCGCTGGCTCGCCAGCTATCAAGAA
GGGGATTCTGCAGACCGTGAAGGTTGTGGACGAGCTGGTGAAGGTCATGGGCAGGCACAAGCCTGAGAAC
ATCGTCATTGAGATGGCCCGGGAGAATCAGACCACGCAGAAGGGCCAGAAGAACTCACGCGAGAGGATGA
AGAGGATCGAGGAGGGCATTAAGGAGCTGGGGTCCCAGATCCTCAAGGAGCACCCGGTGGAGAACACGCA
GCTGCAGAATGAGAAGCTCTACCTGTACTACCTCCAGAATGGCCGCGATATGTATGTGGACCAGGAGCTG
GATATTAACAGGCTCAGCGATTACGACGTCGATCATATCGTTCCACAGTCATTCCTGAAGGATGACTCCA
TTGACAACAAGGTCCTCACCAGGTCGGACAAGAACCGGGGCAAGTCTGATAATGTTCCTTCAGAGGAGGT
CGTTAAGAAGATGAAGAACTACTGGCGCCAGCTCCTGAATGCCAAGCTGATCACGCAGCGGAAGTTCGAT
AACCTCACAAAGGCTGAGAGGGGCGGGCTCTCTGAGCTGGACAAGGCGGGCTTCATCAAGAGGCAGCTGG
TCGAGACACGGCAGATCACTAAGCACGTTGCGCAGATTCTCGACTCACGGATGAACACTAAGTACGATGA
GAATGACAAGCTGATCCGCGAGGTGAAGGTCATCACCCTGAAGTCAAAGCTCGTCTCCGACTTCAGGAAG
GATTTCCAGTTCTACAAGGTTCGGGAGATCAACAATTACCACCATGCCCATGACGCGTACCTGAACGCGG
TGGTCGGCACAGCTCTGATCAAGAAGTACCCAAAGCTCGAGAGCGAGTTCGTGTACGGGGACTACAAGGT
TTACGATGTGAGGAAGATGATCGCCAAGTCGGAGCAGGAGATTGGCAAGGCTACCGCCAAGTACTTCTTC
TACTCTAACATTATGAATTTCTTCAAGACAGAGATCACTCTGGCCAATGGCGAGATCCGGAAGCGCCCCC
TCATCGAGACGAACGGCGAGACGGGGGAGATCGTGTGGGACAAGGGCAGGGATTTCGCGACCGTCAGGAA
GGTTCTCTCCATGCCACAAGTGAATATCGTCAAGAAGACAGAGGTCCAGACTGGCGGGTTCTCTAAGGAG
TCAATTCTGCCTAAGCGGAACAGCGACAAGCTCATCGCCCGCAAGAAGGACTGGGATCCGAAGAAGTACG
GCGGGTTCGACAGCCCCACTGTGGCCTACTCGGTCCTGGTTGTGGCGAAGGTTGAGAAGGGCAAGTCCAA
GAAGCTCAAGAGCGTGAAGGAGCTGCTGGGGATCACGATTATGGAGCGCTCCAGCTTCGAGAAGAACCCG
ATCGATTTCCTGGAGGCGAAGGGCTACAAGGAGGTGAAGAAGGACCTGATCATTAAGCTCCCCAAGTACT
CACTCTTCGAGCTGGAGAACGGCAGGAAGCGGATGCTGGCTTCCGCTGGCGAGCTGCAGAAGGGGAACGA
GCTGGCTCTGCCGTCCAAGTATGTGAACTTCCTCTACCTGGCCTCCCACTACGAGAAGCTCAAGGGCAGC
CCCGAGGACAACGAGCAGAAGCAGCTGTTCGTCGAGCAGCACAAGCATTACCTCGACGAGATCATTGAGC
AGATTTCCGAGTTCTCCAAGCGCGTGATCCTGGCCGACGCGAATCTGGATAAGGTCCTCTCCGCGTACAA
CAAGCACCGCGACAAGCCAATCAGGGAGCAGGCTGAGAATATCATTCATCTCTTCACCCTGACGAACCTC
GGCGCCCCTGCTGCTTTCAAGTACTTCGACACAACTATCGATCGCAAGAGGTACACAAGCACTAAGGAGG
TCCTGGACGCGACCCTCATCCACCAGTCGATTACCGGCCTCTACGAGACGCGCATCGACCTGTCTCAGCT
CGGGGGCGACAAGCGGCCAGCGGCGACGAAGAAGGCGGGGCAGGCGAAGAAGAAGAAGGAATTCGAGGGC
AGAGGAAGTCTTCTAACATGCGGTGACGTGGAGGAGAATCCCGGCCCTACCAACCTGTCCGACATCATCG
AGAAGGAGACGGGCAAGCAACTCGTGATCCAGGAGAGCATCCTCATGCTGCCAGAGGAGGTGGAGGAGGT
CATCGGCAACAAGCCAGAGTCCGACATCCTGGTGCACACCGCCTACGACGAGTCCACCGACGAGAACGTC
ATGCTCCTGACCAGCGACGCCCCAGAGTACAAGCCATGGGCCCTCGTCATCCAGGACAGCAACGGGGAGA
ACAAGATCAAGATGCTGTCGGGGGGGAGCCCAAAGAAGAAGCGGAAGGTGGAGGGCAGAGGAAGTCTTCT
AACATGCGGTGACGTGGAGGAGAATCCCGGCCCTACCAACCTGTCCGACATCATCGAGAAGGAGACGGGC
AAGCAACTCGTGATCCAGGAGAGCATCCTCATGCTGCCAGAGGAGGTGGAGGAGGTCATCGGCAACAAGC
CAGAGTCCGACATCCTGGTGCACACCGCCTACGACGAGTCCACCGACGAGAACGTCATGCTCCTGACCAG
CGACGCCCCAGAGTACAAGCCATGGGCCCTCGTCATCCAGGACAGCAACGGGGAGAACAAGATCAAGATG
CTGTCGGGGGGGAGCCCAAAGAAGAAGCGGAAGGTGTAG
